Addgene plasmid #236367: pHAGE-IRES-puro-NLS-HyperdLbCas12a-EGFP-NLS-3xFlag
Purpose: Overexpression of HyperdLbCas12a in human cells
Depositing lab: Ling-Ling Chen. Depositing organization: CAS Center for Excellence in Molecular Cell Science. Publication: CRISPR-array-mediated imaging of non-repetitive and multiplex genomic loci in living cells. Yang LZ, Min YH, Liu YX, Gao BQ, Liu XQ, Huang Y, Wang H, Yang L, Liu ZJ, Chen LL. Nat Methods. 2024 Sep;21(9):1646-1657. doi: 10.1038/s41592-024-02333-3. Epub 2024 Jul 4. PubMed 38965442.
Backbone
  Vector backbone: pHAGE-EF1a-IRES-puro
  Vector type: Lentiviral, CRISPR
Growth in bacteria
  Bacterial resistance: Ampicillin, 100 μg/mL
  Growth temperature: 37°C
  Growth strain: NEB Stable
  Copy number: High Copy
Gene/Insert
  Gene/Insert name: HyperdLbCas12a
  Species: Lachnospiraceae bacterium
  Mutation: D156R, D235R, E292R, D350R
  Cloning method: Ligation Independent Cloning
Terms and licenses: Academic/Nonprofit Terms; Industry Terms: Not Available to Industry
How to cite: pHAGE-IRES-puro-NLS-HyperdLbCas12a-EGFP-NLS-3xFlag was a gift from Ling-Ling Chen (Addgene plasmid # 236367 ; http://n2t.net/addgene:236367 ; RRID:Addgene_236367)
