[The description below was written by a language model from this plasmid's Addgene catalogue record and pLannotate feature annotations shown in this document.]
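Description:
pHAGE-IRES-puro-NLS-HyperdLbCas12a-EGFP-NLS-3xFlag is a 12.9 kb HIV-1-based lentiviral CRISPR vector built on the pHAGE-EF1a-IRES-puro backbone for overexpressing a fluorescently tagged Cas12a variant in human cells. It is propagated in E. coli through a high-copy ColE1/pUC-type origin with ampicillin selection (AmpR). The viral portion carries a truncated 5' LTR, the Ψ packaging signal with a gag fragment, the Rev response element for Rev-dependent export of the genomic RNA, the cPPT/CTS element, and a ΔU3 self-inactivating 3' LTR, so the integrated provirus lacks LTR promoter activity and expression depends on the internal promoter.

That internal promoter is the strong constitutive human EF-1α promoter. Downstream lies the insert, HyperdLbCas12a from Lachnospiraceae bacterium, carrying the recorded substitutions D156R, D235R, E292R and D350R. The automated feature table does not annotate this coding region, but the unannotated stretch between the promoter and EGFP is consistent with its position. According to the construct name, it is flanked by nuclear localisation signals and fused at its C-terminal side to EGFP and a 3xFLAG epitope; EGFP and 3xFLAG are annotated, while the NLS elements are not. The "d" in the name suggests a nuclease-inactive form, although the record lists no catalytic-site mutation. An EMCV IRES then drives translation of puromycin N-acetyltransferase from the same transcript, linking puromycin resistance to fusion protein expression, and a WPRE enhances transcript expression. The associated work concerns CRISPR-array-mediated imaging of non-repetitive and multiplexed genomic loci in living cells, consistent with use as a stably expressed, crRNA-guided fluorescent DNA label.
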