Features (pLannotate 1.2.2; 25 found; start..end, strand, type, name):
    377..634     +  LTR            5' LTR (truncated): truncated 5' long terminal repeat (LTR) from HIV-1
    681..806     +  misc_feature   HIV-1 Ψ: packaging signal of human immunodeficiency virus type 1
    790..1128    +  CDS            HIV-1 gag (fragment): gag protein from human immunodeficiency virus 1; gag
   1303..1536    +  misc_feature   RRE: The Rev response element (RRE) of HIV-1 allows for Rev-dependent mRNA export from the nucleus to the cytoplasm.
   1913..2013    +  CDS            Rev (fragment): human immunodeficiency virus 1 (HIV-1) Rev protein; rev; enhances nuclear export of unspliced and incompletely spliced viral mRNAs
   2058..2175    +  misc_feature   cPPT/CTS: central polypurine tract and central termination sequence of HIV-1
   2223..3401    +  promoter       EF-1α promoter: strong constitutive promoter for human elongation factor EF-1α
   7176..7892    +  CDS            EGFP: EGFP is a basic (constitutively fluorescent) green fluorescent protein published in 1996, derived from Aequorea victoria. It is reported to be a rapidly-maturing weak dimer with moderate acid sensitivity.
   7986..8051    +  CDS            3xFLAG: three tandem FLAG® epitope tags, followed by an enterokinase cleavage site
   8163..8625    +  misc_feature   IRES: internal ribosome entry site (IRES) of the encephalomyocarditis virus (EMCV)
   8645..9244    +  CDS            PuroR: puromycin N-acetyltransferase; pac from Streptomyces alboniger; confers resistance to puromycin
   9263..9851    +  misc_feature   WPRE: woodchuck hepatitis virus posttranscriptional regulatory element
   9859..9924    +  CDS            nef (fragment): NEF_HV1Z2 - Experimental evidence at protein level: Swiss-Prot protein existence level 1. Extracellular Nef protein targets CD4(+) T-lymphocytes for apoptosis by interacting with CXCR4 surface receptors. From Human immunodeficiency virus type 1 group M subtype D (isolate Z2/CDC-Z34) (HIV-1).
   9926..10159   +  LTR            3' LTR (ΔU3): self-inactivating 3' long terminal repeat (LTR) from HIV-1
  10364..10468   +  promoter       AmpR promoter: bla
  10469..11329   +  CDS            AmpR: β-lactamase; bla; confers resistance to ampicillin, carbenicillin, and related antibiotics
  11500..12088   +  rep_origin     ori: high-copy-number ColE1/pMB1/pBR322/pUC origin of replication
  12271..12325   +  CDS            lacI (fragment): lac repressor; lacI; The lac repressor binds to the lac operator to inhibit transcription in E. coli. This inhibition can be relieved by adding lactose or isopropyl-β-D-thiogalactopyranoside (IPTG).
  12331..12424   +  rep_origin     SV40 ori (fragment): SV40 origin of replication
  12449..12486   +  CDS            lacI (fragment): lac repressor; lacI; The lac repressor binds to the lac operator to inhibit transcription in E. coli. This inhibition can be relieved by adding lactose or isopropyl-β-D-thiogalactopyranoside (IPTG).
  12499..12520   +  protein_bind   CAP binding site: CAP binding activates transcription in the presence of cAMP. E. coli catabolite activator protein
  12535..12565   +  promoter       lac promoter: promoter for the E. coli lac operon
  12569..12591   +  protein_bind   lac operator (fragment): The lac repressor binds to the lac operator to inhibit transcription in E. coli. This inhibition can be relieved by adding lactose or isopropyl-β-D-thiogalactopyranoside (IPTG). lac repressor encoded by lacI
  12623..12706   +  polyA_signal   SV40 poly(A) signal (fragment): SV40 polyadenylation signal
  12873..329     +  CDS            nef (fragment) (across the origin): NEF_HV1BR - Experimental evidence at protein level: Swiss-Prot protein existence level 1. Extracellular Nef protein targets CD4(+) T-lymphocytes for apoptosis by interacting with CXCR4 surface receptors (PubMed:14990729). From Human immunodeficiency virus type 1 group M subtype B (isolate BRU/LAI) (HIV-1).
>Addgene plasmid #236367 | pHAGE-IRES-puro-NLS-HyperdLbCas12a-EGFP-NLS-3xFlag | addgene full sequence | sequence record 494128 | Addgene NGS Result
TGGAAGGGCTAATTCACTCCCAAAGAAGACAAGATATCCTTGATCTGTGGATCTACCACACACAAGGCTA
CTTCCCTGATTAGCAGAACTACACACCAGGGCCAGGGGTCAGATATCCACTGACCTTTGGATGGTGCTAC
AAGCTAGTACCAGTTGAGCCAGATAAGGTAGAAGAGGCCAATAAAGGAGAGAACACCAGCTTGTTACACC
CTGTGAGCCTGCATGGGATGGATGACCCGGAGAGAGAAGTGTTAGAGTGGAGGTTTGACAGCCGCCTAGC
ATTTCATCACGTGGCCCGAGAGCTGCATCCGGAGTACTTCAAGAACTGCTGATATCGAGCTTGCTACAAG
GGACTTTCCGCTGGGGACTTTCCAGGGAGGCGTGGCCTGGGCGGGACTGGGGAGTGGCGAGCCCTCAGAT
CCTGCATATAAGCAGCTGCTTTTTGCCTGTACTGGGTCTCTCTGGTTAGACCAGATCTGAGCCTGGGAGC
TCTCTGGCTAACTAGGGAACCCACTGCTTAAGCCTCAATAAAGCTTGCCTTGAGTGCTTCAAGTAGTGTG
TGCCCGTCTGTTGTGTGACTCTGGTAACTAGAGATCCCTCAGACCCTTTTAGTCAGTGTGGAAAATCTCT
AGCAGTGGCGCCCGAACAGGGACTTGAAAGCGAAAGGGAAACCAGAGGAGCTCTCTCGACGCAGGACTCG
GCTTGCTGAAGCGCGCACGGCAAGAGGCGAGGGGCGGCGACTGGTGAGTACGCCAAAAATTTTGACTAGC
GGAGGCTAGAAGGAGAGAGATGGGTGCGAGAGCGTCAGTATTAAGCGGGGGAGAATTAGATCGCGATGGG
AAAAAATTCGGTTAAGGCCAGGGGGAAAGAAAAAATATAAATTAAAACATATAGTATGGGCAAGCAGGGA
GCTAGAACGATTCGCAGTTAATCCTGGCCTGTTAGAAACATCAGAAGGCTGTAGACAAATACTGGGACAG
CTACAACCATCCCTTCAGACAGGATCAGAAGAACTTAGATCATTATATAATACAGTAGCAACCCTCTATT
GTGTGCATCAAAGGATAGAGATAAAAGACACCAAGGAAGCTTTAGACAAGATAGAGGAAGAGCAAAACAA
AAGTAAGACCACCGCACAGCAAGCGGCCGGCCGCTGATCTTCAGACCTGGAGGAGGAGATATGAGGGACA
ATTGGAGAAGTGAATTATATAAATATAAAGTAGTAAAAATTGAACCATTAGGAGTAGCACCCACCAAGGC
AAAGAGAAGAGTGGTGCAGAGAGAAAAAAGAGCAGTGGGAATAGGAGCTTTGTTCCTTGGGTTCTTGGGA
GCAGCAGGAAGCACTATGGGCGCAGCGTCAATGACGCTGACGGTACAGGCCAGACAATTATTGTCTGGTA
TAGTGCAGCAGCAGAACAATTTGCTGAGGGCTATTGAGGCGCAACAGCATCTGTTGCAACTCACAGTCTG
GGGCATCAAGCAGCTCCAGGCAAGAATCCTGGCTGTGGAAAGATACCTAAAGGATCAACAGCTCCTGGGG
ATTTGGGGTTGCTCTGGAAAACTCATTTGCACCACTGCTGTGCCTTGGAATGCTAGTTGGAGTAATAAAT
CTCTGGAACAGATTTGGAATCACACGACCTGGATGGAGTGGGACAGAGAAATTAACAATTACACAAGCTT
AATACACTCCTTAATTGAAGAATCGCAAAACCAGCAAGAAAAGAATGAACAAGAATTATTGGAATTAGAT
AAATGGGCAAGTTTGTGGAATTGGTTTAACATAACAAATTGGCTGTGGTATATAAAATTATTCATAATGA
TAGTAGGAGGCTTGGTAGGTTTAAGAATAGTTTTTGCTGTACTTTCTATAGTGAATAGAGTTAGGCAGGG
ATATTCACCATTATCGTTTCAGACCCACCTCCCAACCCCGAGGGGACCCGACAGGCCCGAAGGAATAGAA
GAAGAAGGTGGAGAGAGAGACAGAGACAGATCCATTCGATTAGTGAACGGATCTCGACGGTATCGCCGAA
TTCACAAATGGCAGTATTCATCCACAATTTTAAAAGAAAAGGGGGGATTGGGGGGTACAGTGCAGGGGAA
AGAATAGTAGACATAATAGCAACAGACATACAAACTAAAGAATTACAAAAACAAATTACAAAAATTCAAA
ATTTTCGGGTTTATTACAGGGACAGCAGAGATCCAGTTTGGACTAGTCGTGAGGCTCCGGTGCCCGTCAG
TGGGCAGAGCGCACATCGCCCACAGTCCCCGAGAAGTTGGGGGGAGGGGTCGGCAATTGAACCGGTGCCT
AGAGAAGGTGGCGCGGGGTAAACTGGGAAAGTGATGTCGTGTACTGGCTCCGCCTTTTTCCCGAGGGTGG
GGGAGAACCGTATATAAGTGCAGTAGTCGCCGTGAACGTTCTTTTTCGCAACGGGTTTGCCGCCAGAACA
CAGGTAAGTGCCGTGTGTGGTTCCCGCGGGCCTGGCCTCTTTACGGGTTATGGCCCTTGCGTGCCTTGAA
TTACTTCCACCTGGCTGCAGTACGTGATTCTTGATCCCGAGCTTCGGGTTGGAAGTGGGTGGGAGAGTTC
GAGGCCTTGCGCTTAAGGAGCCCCTTCGCCTCGTGCTTGAGTTGAGGCCTGGCCTGGGCGCTGGGGCCGC
CGCGTGCGAATCTGGTGGCACCTTCGCGCCTGTCTCGCTGCTTTCGATAAGTCTCTAGCCATTTAAAATT
TTTGATGACCTGCTGCGACGCTTTTTTTCTGGCAAGATAGTCTTGTAAATGCGGGCCAAGATCTGCACAC
TGGTATTTCGGTTTTTGGGGCCGCGGGCGGCGACGGGGCCCGTGCGTCCCAGCGCACATGTTCGGCGAGG
CGGGGCCTGCGAGCGCGGCCACCGAGAATCGGACGGGGGTAGTCTCAAGCTGGCCGGCCTGCTCTGGTGC
CTGGCCTCGCGCCGCCGTGTATCGCCCCGCCCTGGGCGGCAAGGCTGGCCCGGTCGGCACCAGTTGCGTG
AGCGGAAAGATGGCCGCTTCCCGGCCCTGCTGCAGGGAGCTCAAAATGGAGGACGCGGCGCTCGGGAGAG
CGGGCGGGTGAGTCACCCACACAAAGGAAAAGGGCCTTTCCGTCCTCAGCCGTCGCTTCATGTGACTCCA
CGGAGTACCGGGCGCCGTCCAGGCACCTCGATTAGTTCTCGAGCTTTTGGAGTACGTCGTCTTTAGGTTG
GGGGGAGGGGTTTTATGCGATGGAGTTTCCCCACACTGAGTGGGTGGAGACTGAAGTTAGGCCAGCTTGG
CACTTGATGTAATTCTCCTTGGAATTTGCCCTTTTTGAGTTTGGATCTTGGTTCATTCTCAAGCCTCAGA
CAGTGGTTCAAAGTTTTTTTCTTCCATTTCAGGTGTCGTGAAGCGGCCGCATGAAGCGACCTGCCGCCAC
AAAGAAGGCTGGACAGGCTAAGAAGAAGAAAGCTAGCTCAAAGCTGGAGAAATTCACCAACTGTTATAGC
CTGTCTAAGACCCTGCGCTTCAAGGCAATCCCAGTGGGCAAGACACAAGAGAACATTGACAACAAACGGC
TCCTGGTGGAGGATGAGAAGAGGGCTGAAGATTACAAGGGCGTTAAGAAGCTGCTGGATAGGTACTATCT
GTCATTCATCAACGATGTCCTCCACAGTATCAAGCTGAAGAATCTGAACAATTACATTTCTCTGTTCCGG
AAGAAGACACGGACCGAGAAGGAGAACAAAGAGCTGGAGAATCTGGAGATCAACCTGAGGAAAGAAATAG
CTAAGGCTTTCAAAGGGAACGAGGGTTACAAGTCCCTGTTCAAGAAAGACATTATCGAGACTATTCTGCC
TGAGTTCCTGGACGATAAAGATGAGATCGCCCTCGTCAATTCCTTCAATGGGTTTACCACAGCCTTTACC
GGCTTCTTCAGGAATAGAGAGAATATGTTCTCTGAAGAGGCCAAATCCACTAGCATCGCCTTTCGCTGCA
TAAACGAGAACCTGACTAGGTACATCAGCAATATGGACATCTTTGAGAAAGTCGATGCCATATTCGACAA
ACATGAGGTGCAGGAGATTAAGGAGAAGATCCTGAACTCAGATTACGATGTCGAAGATTTCTTCGAGGGA
GAGTTCTTCAACTTCGTGCTCACACAAGAGGGCATTAGGGTGTACAATGCAATCATTGGAGGGTTCGTGA
CAGAGAGTGGCGAGAAGATAAAGGGCCTGAACGAGTATATCAACCTCTACAACCAGAAAACCAAGCAGAA
ACTGCCTAAGTTCAAGCCACTGTACAAACAAGTGCTCTCAGATAGGGAAAGCCTGAGCTTCTACGGTAGG
GGGTATACATCAGATGAAGAAGTGCTCGAAGTGTTCCGCAACACCCTCAATAAGAACAGTGAAATCTTCT
CTTCAATCAAGAAGCTGGAGAAACTGTTCAAGAATTTCGATGAGTACTCCTCTGCCGGAATCTTTGTGAA
GAATGGCCCTGCAATATCCACTATTAGCAAAAGGATCTTTGGCGAGTGGAACGTTATCAGGGATAAGTGG
AATGCCGAGTACGATGATATTCATCTCAAGAAGAAAGCCGTGGTTACAGAGAAATACGAGGATGATAGAC
GCAAGAGCTTTAAGAAGATTGGTAGCTTCTCTCTCGAACAGCTGCAGGAGTACGCCGACGCTGACCTGTC
AGTCGTGGAGAAACTCAAGGAGATCATAATCCAGAAGGTGGATGAAATCTACAAAGTGTATGGAAGCTCT
GAGAAACTCTTCGATGCAGACTTTGTTCTGGAGAAGAGTCTGAAGAAGAACGACGCAGTGGTTGCTATCA
TGAAGGACCTGCTGGATTCTGTTAAGTCTTTCGAGAATTACATTAAGGCATTCTTTGGTGAAGGGAAGGA
GACAAATAGGGACGAGAGCTTCTATGGCGACTTTGTTCTGGCCTACGACATCCTCCTCAAGGTTGACCAC
ATCTATGACGCTATACGGAATTACGTTACCCAGAAGCCCTATAGCAAAGACAAGTTCAAGCTGTATTTCC
AGAATCCACAGTTTATGGGTGGGTGGGATAAAGACAAAGAAACAGATTACAGGGCCACTATCCTGCGGTA
CGGCAGCAAATACTATCTGGCTATCATGGATAAGAAGTACGCCAAATGCCTCCAGAAGATCGACAAGGAC
GACGTGAACGGTAACTACGAGAAGATCAATTACAAGCTCCTGCCAGGACCTAACAAGATGCTGCCCAAGG
TGTTCTTCTCCAAGAAATGGATGGCCTACTATAACCCAAGCGAGGACATTCAGAAGATATACAAGAATGG
GACATTCAAGAAGGGCGATATGTTCAACCTCAACGACTGCCACAAGCTGATTGATTTCTTCAAGGATAGC
ATTTCTCGCTATCCCAAGTGGTCTAATGCATACGATTTCAACTTCAGCGAGACTGAGAAGTACAAAGACA
TCGCTGGCTTCTACCGGGAGGTGGAAGAGCAAGGCTATAAGGTGTCATTCGAATCCGCTTCTAAGAAGGA
AGTGGATAAGCTCGTGGAAGAGGGTAAGCTGTACATGTTCCAGATATACAACAAAGACTTCAGCGATAAG
AGCCACGGCACTCCAAACCTCCATACTATGTATTTCAAGCTGCTGTTTGACGAGAACAACCACGGACAGA
TTAGGCTGTCAGGAGGCGCAGAACTCTTCATGCGCAGAGCTTCACTGAAGAAGGAGGAACTCGTTGTCCA
CCCAGCCAATAGCCCTATAGCCAATAAGAATCCAGACAATCCTAAGAAAACCACTACTCTGTCTTACGAT
GTGTATAAGGATAAGAGATTCTCTGAAGATCAGTACGAACTGCACATACCCATTGCCATTAACAAGTGCC
CTAAGAACATCTTCAAGATTAACACAGAGGTTAGAGTGCTCCTGAAACACGACGATAACCCTTATGTTAT
AGGCATTGCTCGCGGAGAGAGAAACCTGCTGTACATCGTCGTGGTGGACGGCAAAGGCAACATCGTGGAA
CAGTACAGTCTCAATGAAATCATTAACAATTTCAACGGAATCCGCATTAAGACCGACTACCATTCTCTCC
TCGACAAGAAGGAGAAAGAAAGGTTCGAAGCAAGACAGAATTGGACAAGTATAGAGAATATCAAAGAACT
GAAGGCTGGGTACATCTCTCAGGTTGTGCACAAGATATGTGAGCTGGTGGAGAAGTACGACGCTGTTATC
GCCCTCGCGGACCTGAATAGCGGCTTCAAGAACTCCAGGGTGAAGGTGGAGAAGCAGGTGTATCAGAAGT
TCGAGAAGATGCTGATCGACAAGCTCAACTATATGGTGGACAAGAAATCCAATCCTTGCGCTACTGGTGG
AGCCCTGAAGGGCTATCAAATCACCAATAAGTTCGAATCTTTCAAGTCTATGAGCACCCAGAATGGCTTC
ATCTTCTACATACCCGCATGGCTGACATCCAAGATTGATCCCTCTACCGGATTTGTTAATCTGCTCAAGA
CTAAGTACACCTCTATTGCTGACTCAAAGAAGTTCATATCATCATTTGACCGCATCATGTACGTGCCAGA
AGAGGACCTGTTCGAGTTTGCCCTGGATTACAAGAATTTCTCTCGGACTGACGCCGACTACATCAAGAAG
TGGAAGCTCTACTCTTATGGTAATCGGATTCGCATATTCCGCAATCCCAAGAAGAATAACGTGTTCGATT
GGGAGGAAGTTTGCCTCACCAGCGCTTACAAGGAGCTGTTCAATAAGTATGGGATTAACTACCAGCAGGG
CGACATAAGAGCCCTGCTGTGCGAACAATCTGATAAGGCATTCTATTCCTCTTTCATGGCACTGATGTCA
CTGATGCTGCAAATGCGCAATTCCATCACCGGAAGAACAGACGTGGCCTTTCTGATCTCTCCTGTCAAGA
ACTCAGATGGCATCTTCTACGATTCCCGCAACTATGAAGCACAGGAGAATGCTATCCTGCCTAAGAATGC
CGATGCAAATGGAGCCTATAACATCGCCAGAAAGGTCCTCTGGGCCATAGGACAATTCAAGAAAGCTGAA
GATGAGAAGCTGGACAAGGTGAAGATCGCCATTTCAAACAAAGAGTGGCTCGAATATGCTCAGACCTCAG
TGAAGCATAGTCTAGAGGCGCTACCGGTCGCCACCATGGTGAGCAAGGGCGAGGAGCTGTTCACCGGGGT
GGTGCCCATCCTGGTCGAGCTGGACGGCGACGTAAACGGCCACAAGTTCAGCGTGTCCGGCGAGGGCGAG
GGCGATGCCACCTACGGCAAGCTGACCCTGAAGTTCATCTGCACCACCGGCAAGCTGCCCGTGCCCTGGC
CCACCCTCGTGACCACCCTGACCTACGGCGTGCAGTGCTTCAGCCGCTACCCCGACCACATGAAGCAGCA
CGACTTCTTCAAGTCCGCCATGCCCGAAGGCTACGTCCAGGAGCGCACCATCTTCTTCAAGGACGACGGC
AACTACAAGACCCGCGCCGAGGTGAAGTTCGAGGGCGACACCCTGGTGAACCGCATCGAGCTGAAGGGCA
TCGACTTCAAGGAGGACGGCAACATCCTGGGGCACAAGCTGGAGTACAACTACAACAGCCACAACGTCTA
TATCATGGCCGACAAGCAGAAGAACGGCATCAAGGTGAACTTCAAGATCCGCCACAACATCGAGGACGGC
AGCGTGCAGCTCGCCGACCACTACCAGCAGAACACCCCCATCGGCGACGGCCCCGTGCTGCTGCCCGACA
ACCACTACCTGAGCACCCAGTCCGCCCTGAGCAAAGACCCCAACGAGAAGCGCGATCACATGGTCCTGCT
GGAGTTCGTGACCGCCGCCGGGATCACTCTCGGCATGGACGAGCTGTACAAGTCGAATTCTAAGCCAGGA
TTCCATATGAAGCGACCTGCCGCCACAAAGAAGGCTGGACAGGCTAAGAAGAAGAAACAACGCGTGCAGC
TAAGCGACTACAAAGACCATGACGGTGATTATAAAGATCATGACATCGATTACAAGGATGACGATGACAA
GTAAGGATCCCTCCCCCCCCCCTAACGTTACTGGCCGAAGCCGCTTGGAATAAGGCCGGTGTGCGTTTGT
CTATATGTTATTTTCCACCATATTGCCGTCTTTTGGCAATGTGAGGGCCCGGAAACCTGGCCCTGTCTTC
TTGACGAGCATTCCTAGGGGTCTTTCCCCTCTCGCCAAAGGAATGCAAGGTCTGTTGAATGTCGTGAAGG
AAGCAGTTCCTCTGGAAGCTTCTTGAAGACAAACAACGTCTGTAGCGACCCTTTGCAGGCAGCGGAACCC
CCCACCTGGCGACAGGTGCCTCTGCGGCCAAAAGCCACGTGTATAAGATACACCTGCAAAGGCGGCACAA
CCCCAGTGCCACGTTGTGAGTTGGATAGTTGTGGAAAGAGTCAAATGGCTCTCCTCAAGCGTATTCAACA
AGGGGCTGAAGGATGCCCAGAAGGTACCCCATTGTATGGGATCTGATCTGGGGCCTCGGTGCACATGCTT
TACATGTGTTTAGTCGAGGTTAAAAAAACGTCTAGGCCCCCCGAACCACGGGGACGTGGTTTTCCTTTGA
AAAACACGATGATAAGGATCCACCGGAGCTTACCATGACCGAGTACAAGCCCACGGTGCGCCTCGCCACC
CGCGACGACGTCCCCAGGGCCGTACGCACCCTCGCCGCCGCGTTCGCCGACTACCCCGCCACGCGCCACA
CCGTCGATCCGGACCGCCACATCGAGCGGGTCACCGAGCTGCAAGAACTCTTCCTCACGCGCGTCGGGCT
CGACATCGGCAAGGTGTGGGTCGCGGACGACGGCGCCGCGGTGGCGGTCTGGACCACGCCGGAGAGCGTC
GAAGCGGGGGCGGTGTTCGCCGAGATCGGCCCGCGCATGGCCGAGTTGAGCGGTTCCCGGCTGGCCGCGC
AGCAACAGATGGAAGGCCTCCTGGCGCCGCACCGGCCCAAGGAGCCCGCGTGGTTCCTGGCCACCGTCGG
CGTCTCGCCCGACCACCAGGGCAAGGGTCTGGGCAGCGCCGTCGTGCTCCCCGGAGTGGAGGCGGCCGAG
CGCGCCGGGGTGCCCGCCTTCCTGGAGACCTCCGCGCCCCGCAACCTCCCCTTCTACGAGCGGCTCGGCT
TCACCGTCACCGCCGACGTCGAGGTGCCCGAAGGACCGCGCACCTGGTGCATGACCCGCAAGCCCGGTGC
CTGACGCCCATCGATAGATCCTAATCAACCTCTGGATTACAAAATTTGTGAAAGATTGACTGGTATTCTT
AACTATGTTGCTCCTTTTACGCTATGTGGATACGCTGCTTTAATGCCTTTGTATCATGCTATTGCTTCCC
GTATGGCTTTCATTTTCTCCTCCTTGTATAAATCCTGGTTGCTGTCTCTTTATGAGGAGTTGTGGCCCGT
TGTCAGGCAACGTGGCGTGGTGTGCACTGTGTTTGCTGACGCAACCCCCACTGGTTGGGGCATTGCCACC
ACCTGTCAGCTCCTTTCCGGGACTTTCGCTTTCCCCCTCCCTATTGCCACGGCGGAACTCATCGCCGCCT
GCCTTGCCCGCTGCTGGACAGGGGCTCGGCTGTTGGGCACTGACAATTCCGTGGTGTTGTCGGGGAAATC
ATCGTCCTTTCCTTGGCTGCTCGCCTGTGTTGCCACCTGGATTCTGCGCGGGACGTCCTTCTGCTACGTC
CCTTCGGCCCTCAATCCAGCGGACCTTCCTTCCCGCGGCCTGCTGCCGGCTCTGCGGCCTCTTCCGCGTC
TTCGCCTTCGCCCTCAGACGAGTCGGATCTCCCTTTGGGCCGCCTCCCCGCCTGAGATCCTTTAAGACCA
ATGACTTACAAGGCAGCTGTAGATCTTAGCCACTTTTTAAAAGAAAAGGGGGGACTGGAAGGGCTAATTC
ACTCCCAACGAAGACAAGATCTGCTTTTTGCTTGTACTGGGTCTCTCTGGTTAGACCAGATCTGAGCCTG
GGAGCTCTCTGGCTAACTAGGGAACCCACTGCTTAAGCCTCAATAAAGCTTGCCTTGAGTGCTTCAAGTA
GTGTGTGCCCGTCTGTTGTGTGACTCTGGTAACTAGAGATCCCTCAGACCCTTTTAGTCAGTGTGGAAAA
TCTCTAGCAGTAGTAGTTCATGTCATCTTATTATTCAGTATTTATAACTTGCAAAGAAATGAATATCAGA
GAGTGAGAGGCCCGGGTTAATTAAGGAAAGGGCTAGATCATTCTTGAAGACGAAAGGGCCTCGTGATACG
CCTATTTTTATAGGTTAATGTCATGATAATAATGGTTTCTTAGACGTCAGGTGGCACTTTTCGGGGAAAT
GTGCGCGGAACCCCTATTTGTTTATTTTTCTAAATACATTCAAATATGTATCCGCTCATGAGACAATAAC
CCTGATAAATGCTTCAATAATATTGAAAAAGGAAGAGTATGAGTATTCAACATTTCCGTGTCGCCCTTAT
TCCCTTTTTTGCGGCATTTTGCCTTCCTGTTTTTGCTCACCCAGAAACGCTGGTGAAAGTAAAAGATGCT
GAAGATCAGTTGGGTGCACGAGTGGGTTACATCGAACTGGATCTCAACAGCGGTAAGATCCTTGAGAGTT
TTCGCCCCGAAGAACGTTTTCCAATGATGAGCACTTTTAAAGTTCTGCTATGTGGCGCGGTATTATCCCG
TGTTGACGCCGGGCAAGAGCAACTCGGTCGCCGCATACACTATTCTCAGAATGACTTGGTTGAGTACTCA
CCAGTCACAGAAAAGCATCTTACGGATGGCATGACAGTAAGAGAATTATGCAGTGCTGCCATAACCATGA
GTGATAACACTGCGGCCAACTTACTTCTGACAACGATCGGAGGACCGAAGGAGCTAACCGCTTTTTTGCA
CAACATGGGGGATCATGTAACTCGCCTTGATCGTTGGGAACCGGAGCTGAATGAAGCCATACCAAACGAC
GAGCGTGACACCACGATGCCTGTAGCAATGGCAACAACGTTGCGCAAACTATTAACTGGCGAACTACTTA
CTCTAGCTTCCCGGCAACAATTAATAGACTGGATGGAGGCGGATAAAGTTGCAGGACCACTTCTGCGCTC
GGCCCTTCCGGCTGGCTGGTTTATTGCTGATAAATCTGGAGCCGGTGAGCGTGGGTCTCGCGGTATCATT
GCAGCACTGGGGCCAGATGGTAAGCCCTCCCGTATCGTAGTTATCTACACGACGGGGAGTCAGGCAACTA
TGGATGAACGAAATAGACAGATCGCTGAGATAGGTGCCTCACTGATTAAGCATTGGTAACTGTCAGACCA
AGTTTACTCATATATACTTTAGATTGATTTAAAACTTCATTTTTAATTTAAAAGGATCTAGGTGAAGATC
CTTTTTGATAATCTCATGACCAAAATCCCTTAACGTGAGTTTTCGTTCCACTGAGCGTCAGACCCCGTAG
AAAAGATCAAAGGATCTTCTTGAGATCCTTTTTTTCTGCGCGTAATCTGCTGCTTGCAAACAAAAAAACC
ACCGCTACCAGCGGTGGTTTGTTTGCCGGATCAAGAGCTACCAACTCTTTTTCCGAAGGTAACTGGCTTC
AGCAGAGCGCAGATACCAAATACTGTTCTTCTAGTGTAGCCGTAGTTAGGCCACCACTTCAAGAACTCTG
TAGCACCGCCTACATACCTCGCTCTGCTAATCCTGTTACCAGTGGCTGCTGCCAGTGGCGATAAGTCGTG
TCTTACCGGGTTGGACTCAAGACGATAGTTACCGGATAAGGCGCAGCGGTCGGGCTGAACGGGGGGTTCG
TGCACACAGCCCAGCTTGGAGCGAACGACCTACACCGAACTGAGATACCTACAGCGTGAGCTATGAGAAA
GCGCCACGCTTCCCGAAGGGAGAAAGGCGGACAGGTATCCGGTAAGCGGCAGGGTCGGAACAGGAGAGCG
CACGAGGGAGCTTCCAGGGGGAAACGCCTGGTATCTTTATAGTCCTGTCGGGTTTCGCCACCTCTGACTT
GAGCGTCGATTTTTGTGATGCTCGTCAGGGGGGCGGAGCCTATGGAAAAACGCCAGCAACGCGGCCTTTT
TACGGTTCCTGGCCTTTTGCTGGCCTTTTGCTCACATGTTCTTTCCTGCGTTATCCCCTGATTCTGTGGA
TAACCGTATTACCGCCTTTGAGTGAGCTGATACCGCTCGCCGCAGCCGAACGACCGAGCGCAGCGAGTCA
GTGAGCGAGGAAGCGGAAGAGCGCCCAATACGCAAACCGCCTCTCCCCGCGCGTTGGCCGATTCATTAAT
GCAGCAAGCTCATGGCTGACTAATTTTTTTTATTTATGCAGAGGCCGAGGCCGCCTCGGCCTCTGAGCTA
TTCCAGAAGTAGTGAGGAGGCTTTTTTGGAGGCCTAGGCTTTTGCAAAAAGCTCCCCGTGGCACGACAGG
TTTCCCGACTGGAAAGCGGGCAGTGAGCGCAACGCAATTAATGTGAGTTAGCTCACTCATTAGGCACCCC
AGGCTTTACACTTTATGCTTCCGGCTCGTATGTTGTGTGGAATTGTGAGCGGATAACAATTTCACACAGG
AAACAGCTATGACATGATTACGAATTTCACAAATAAAGCATTTTTTTCACTGCATTCTAGTTGTGGTTTG
TCCAAACTCATCAATGTATCTTATCATGTCTGGATCAACTGGATAACTCAAGCTAACCAAAATCATCCCA
AACTTCCCACCCCATACCCTATTACCACTGCCAATTACCTGTGGTTTCATTTACTCTAAACCTGTGATTC
CTCTGAATTATTTTCATTTTAAAGAAATTGTATTTGTTAAATATGTACTACAAACTTAGTAGT
